Addgene plasmid #117363: pmiRGLO-SEMA5B-211
Purpose: Dual luciferase assay for miRNA-targeted UTR
Depositing lab: Volker Busskamp. Depositing organization: Technische Universitaet Dresden. Publication: Combined Experimental and System-Level Analyses Reveal the Complex Regulatory Network of miR-124 during Human Neurogenesis. Kutsche LK, Gysi DM, Fallmann J, Lenk K, Petri R, Swiersy A, Klapper SD, Pircs K, Khattak S, Stadler PF, Jakobsson J, Nowick K, Busskamp V. Cell Syst. 2018 Sep 28. pii: S2405-4712(18)30358-2. doi: 10.1016/j.cels.2018.08.011. PubMed 30292704.
Backbone
  Vector backbone: pmiRGLO
  Backbone manufacturer: Promega
  Backbone size w/o insert (bp): 7334
  Vector type: Mammalian Expression, Luciferase
  Selectable markers: Neomycin (select with G418)
Growth in bacteria
  Bacterial resistance: Ampicillin, 100 μg/mL
  Growth temperature: 37°C
  Growth strain: DH5alpha
  Copy number: High Copy
Gene/Insert
  Gene/Insert name: 3' UTR SEMA5B-211
  Species: H. sapiens (human)
  Insert size (bp): 950
  Promoter: Murine PGK-1
  Tag / fusion protein: luciferase (N terminal on backbone)
  Cloning method: Gibson Cloning
  Sequencing primers: 5′ Fluc-F1 (AGAAGCTGCGCGGTGGTGTTGTG); 3′ T7terminal
Terms and licenses: Academic/Nonprofit Terms; Industry Terms: Not Available to Industry
Depositor comments: 5' NheI cloning site destroyed, 3' XbaI cloning site destroyed
How to cite: pmiRGLO-SEMA5B-211 was a gift from Volker Busskamp (Addgene plasmid # 117363 ; http://n2t.net/addgene:117363 ; RRID:Addgene_117363)
