[The description below was written by a language model from this plasmid's Addgene catalogue record and pLannotate feature annotations shown in this document.]
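Description:
pmiRGLO-SEMA5B-211 is a mammalian dual-luciferase reporter plasmid built on the Promega pmiRGLO backbone and used to test whether a microRNA acts on a candidate 3' UTR. It is propagated in E. coli as a high-copy plasmid through a ColE1/pUC-type origin with ampicillin selection (AmpR under its own bla promoter). The annotation also finds a ColE1 cer region, a recombination site that helps keep plasmids monomeric. For mammalian cells, the record lists neomycin/G418 as the selectable marker.

The primary reporter is the synthetic luc2 firefly luciferase gene, driven by the mouse PGK-1 promoter, which spans the numbering origin of the circular sequence. A roughly 950 bp human insert, the 3' UTR of the SEMA5B-211 transcript, was placed by Gibson cloning downstream of the luciferase coding sequence, destroying the flanking NheI and XbaI sites. The feature table leaves this insert unannotated, but it matches the gap between the end of luc2 and the remnant cloning site, just upstream of an SV40 poly(A) signal (annotated on the opposite strand). Firefly luciferase is therefore expressed with the SEMA5B UTR attached to its transcript, so miRNA-mediated repression through that UTR lowers the firefly signal.

A second cassette supplies the internal control: the SV40 enhancer/early promoter drives human codon-optimised Renilla luciferase, followed closely by a NeoR coding region and a synthetic poly(A) signal. Firefly readings are normalised to Renilla to correct for transfection efficiency. Several small annotated fragments (SET1, T antigen, M13 ori, bom, tnpA) are probably incidental sequence matches rather than functional parts. The associated publication concerns the miR-124 regulatory network during human neurogenesis, but the record does not name the specific miRNA tested against this UTR.
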