Features (pLannotate 1.2.2; 18 found; start..end, strand, type, name):
    414..2066    +  CDS            luciferase: firefly luciferase synthetic luc2 version of the luciferase gene
   3040..3063    +  misc_feature   MCS (fragment): pUC18/19 multiple cloning site
   3070..3119    +  CDS            SET1 (fragment): solubility-enhancement tag derived from T7 phage gene 10B
   3127..3146    +  terminator     T7 terminator (fragment): transcription terminator for bacteriophage T7 RNA polymerase
   3168..3289    -  polyA_signal   SV40 poly(A) signal: SV40 polyadenylation signal
   3312..3380    -  CDS            large T antigen (fragment): large T antigen from SV40 (simian virus 40)
   3385..3417    +  rep_origin     M13 ori (fragment): M13 bacteriophage origin of replication; arrow indicates direction of (+) strand synthesis
   3418..3469    -  misc_feature   bom (fragment): basis of mobility region from pBR322
   3534..3891    +  promoter       SV40 promoter: SV40 enhancer and early promoter
   3942..4874    +  CDS            hRluc: Renilla luciferase human codon-optimized
   4925..5717    +  CDS            NeoR/KanR (fragment): aminoglycoside phosphotransferase from Tn5; aph(3')-II (or nptII); confers resistance to neomycin, kanamycin, and G418 (Geneticin®)
   5781..5829    +  polyA_signal   poly(A) signal: synthetic polyadenylation signal
   5850..5942    -  CDS            tnpA (fragment): TN5P_ECOLX - Also known as tnp. Experimental evidence at protein level: Swiss-Prot protein existence level 1. Mediates transposition of transposon Tn5 by a 'cut and paste' mechanism. First, the monomeric transposase binds the 19 bp inverted DNA repeats flanking the transposon. Then, dimerization of the DNA- bound transposase creates a synaptic DNA complex. After nicking of the first DNA strand, excision of the transposon proceeds through a series of intermediates. The transposase then mediates the insertion of the transposon at a new site by strand transfer. The activity of the wild- type tran
   5985..6089    +  promoter       AmpR promoter: bla
   6090..6950    +  CDS            AmpR: β-lactamase; bla; confers resistance to ampicillin, carbenicillin, and related antibiotics
   7108..7696    -  rep_origin     ori: high-copy-number ColE1/pMB1/pBR322/pUC origin of replication
   7812..8095    +  misc_feature   cer region: ColE1-derived recombination site that helps to maintain plasmids as monomers
   8152..367     +  promoter       PGK promoter (across the origin): mouse phosphoglycerate kinase 1 promoter
>Addgene plasmid #117363 | pmiRGLO-SEMA5B-211 | addgene full sequence | sequence record 231454 | Addgene NGS Result
GTTCTTTGGTGGCCCCTTCGCGCCACCTTCTACTCCTCCCCTAGTCAGGAAGTTCCCCCCCGCCCCGCAG
CTCGCGTCGTGCAGGACGTGACAAATGGAAGTAGCACGTCTCACTAGTCTCGTGCAGATGGACAGCACCG
CTGAGCAATGGAAGCGGGTAGGCCTTTGGGGCAGCGGCCAATAGCAGCTTTGCTCCTTCGCTTTCTGGGC
TCAGAGGCTGGGAAGGGGTGGGTCCGGGGGCGGGCTCAGGGGCGGGCTCAGGGGCGGGGCGGGCGCCCGA
AGGTCCTCCGGAGGCCCGGCATTCTGCACGCTTCAAAAGCGCACGTCTGCCGCGCTGTTCTCCTCTTCCT
CATCTCCGGGCCTTTCGACCTGCAGCCCAAGCTTGGCAATCCGGTACTGTTGGTAAAGCCACCATGGAAG
ATGCCAAAAACATTAAGAAGGGCCCAGCGCCATTCTACCCACTCGAAGACGGGACCGCCGGCGAGCAGCT
GCACAAAGCCATGAAGCGCTACGCCCTGGTGCCCGGCACCATCGCCTTTACCGACGCACATATCGAGGTG
GACATTACCTACGCCGAGTACTTCGAGATGAGCGTTCGGCTGGCAGAAGCTATGAAGCGCTATGGGCTGA
ATACAAACCATCGGATCGTGGTGTGCAGCGAGAATAGCTTGCAGTTCTTCATGCCCGTGTTGGGTGCCCT
GTTCATCGGTGTGGCTGTGGCCCCAGCTAACGACATCTACAACGAGCGCGAGCTGCTGAACAGCATGGGC
ATCAGCCAGCCCACCGTCGTATTCGTGAGCAAGAAAGGGCTGCAAAAGATCCTCAACGTGCAAAAGAAGC
TACCGATCATACAAAAGATCATCATCATGGATAGCAAGACCGACTACCAGGGCTTCCAAAGCATGTACAC
CTTCGTGACTTCCCATTTGCCACCCGGCTTCAACGAGTACGACTTCGTGCCCGAGAGCTTCGACCGGGAC
AAAACCATCGCCCTGATCATGAACAGTAGTGGCAGTACCGGATTGCCCAAGGGCGTAGCCCTACCGCACC
GCACCGCTTGTGTCCGATTCAGTCATGCCCGCGACCCCATCTTCGGCAACCAGATCATCCCCGACACCGC
TATCCTCAGCGTGGTGCCATTTCACCACGGCTTCGGCATGTTCACCACGCTGGGCTACTTGATCTGCGGC
TTTCGGGTCGTGCTCATGTACCGCTTCGAGGAGGAGCTATTCTTGCGCAGCTTGCAAGACTATAAGATTC
AATCTGCCCTGCTGGTGCCCACACTATTTAGCTTCTTCGCTAAGAGCACTCTCATCGACAAGTACGACCT
AAGCAACTTGCACGAGATCGCCAGCGGCGGGGCGCCGCTCAGCAAGGAGGTAGGTGAGGCCGTGGCCAAA
CGCTTCCACCTACCAGGCATCCGCCAGGGCTACGGCCTGACAGAAACAACCAGCGCCATTCTGATCACCC
CCGAAGGGGACGACAAGCCTGGCGCAGTAGGCAAGGTGGTGCCCTTCTTCGAGGCTAAGGTGGTGGACTT
GGACACCGGTAAGACACTGGGTGTGAACCAGCGCGGCGAGCTGTGCGTCCGTGGCCCCATGATCATGAGC
GGCTACGTTAACAACCCCGAGGCTACAAACGCTCTCATCGACAAGGACGGCTGGCTGCACAGCGGCGACA
TCGCCTACTGGGACGAGGACGAGCACTTCTTCATCGTGGACCGGCTGAAGAGCCTGATCAAATACAAGGG
CTACCAGGTAGCCCCAGCCGAACTGGAGAGCATCCTGCTGCAACACCCCAACATCTTCGACGCCGGGGTC
GCCGGCCTGCCCGACGACGATGCCGGCGAGCTGCCCGCCGCAGTCGTCGTGCTGGAACACGGTAAAACCA
TGACCGAGAAGGAGATCGTGGACTATGTGGCCAGCCAGGTTACAACCGCCAAGAAGCTGCGCGGTGGTGT
TGTGTTCGTGGACGAGGTGCCTAAAGGACTGACCGGCAAGTTGGACGCCCGCAAGATCCGCGAGATTCTC
ATTAAGGCCAAGAAGGGCGGCAAGATCGCCGTGTAATTCTAGTTGTTTAAACGAGCTCGTACCGCCGTCC
TGGGGACTTGGGCTTCTTGCCTTCATAAGGCACAGAGCAGATGGAGATGGGACAGTGGAGCCAGTTTGGT
TTTCTCCCTCTGCACTAGGCCAAGAACTTGCTGCCTTGCCTGTGGGGGGTCCCATCCGGCTTCAGAGAGC
TCTGGCTGGCATTGACCATGGGGGAAAGGGCTGGTTTCAGGCTGACATATGGCCGCAGGTCCAGTTCAGC
CCAGGTCTCTCATGGTTATCTTCCAACCCACTGTCACGCTGACACTATGCTGCCATGCCTGGGCTGTGGA
CCTACTGGGCATTTGAGGAATTGGAGAATGGAGATGGCAAGAGGGCAGGCTTTTAAGTTTGGGTTGGAGA
CAACTTCCTGTGGCCCCCACAAGCTGAGTCTGGCCTTCTCCAGCTGGCCCCAAAAAAGGCCTTTGCTACA
TCCTGATTATCTCTGAAAGTAATCAATCAAGTGGCTCCAGTAGCTCTGGATTTTCTGCCAGGGCTGGGCC
ATTGTGGTGCTGCCCCAGTATGACATGGGACCAAGGCCAGCGCAGGTTATCCACCTCTGCCTGGAAGTCT
ATACTCTACCCAGGGCATCCCTCTGGTCAGAGGCAGTGAGTACTGGGAACTGGAGGCTGACCTGTGCTTA
GAAGTCCTTTAATCTGGGCTGGTACAGGCCTCAGCCTTGCCCTCAATGCACGAAAGGTGGCCCAGGAGAG
AGGATCAATGCCATAGGAGGCAGAAGTCTGGCCTCTGTGCCTCTATGGAGACTATCTTCCAGTTGCTGCT
CAACAGAGTTGTTGGCTGAGACCTGCTTGGGAGTCTCTGCTGGCCCTTCATCTGTTCAGGAACACACACA
CACACACACTCACACACGCACACACAATCACAATTTGCTACAGCAACAAAAAAGACATTGGGCTGTGGCA
TTATTAATTAAAGATGATATCCAGTCTCCAGTCGACCTGCAGGCATGCAAGCTGATCCGGCTGCTAACAA
AGCCCGAAAGGAAGCTGAGTTGGCTGCTGCCACCGCTGAGCAATAACTAGCATAACCCCTTGGGGCGGCC
GCTTCGAGCAGACATGATAAGATACATTGATGAGTTTGGACAAACCACAACTAGAATGCAGTGAAAAAAA
TGCTTTATTTGTGAAATTTGTGATGCTATTGCTTTATTTGTAACCATTATAAGCTGCAATAAACAAGTTA
ACAACAACAATTGCATTCATTTTATGTTTCAGGTTCAGGGGGAGATGTGGGAGGTTTTTTTAAGCAAGTA
AAACCTCTACAAATGTGGTAAAATCGAATTTTAACAAAATATTAACGCTTACAATTTCCTGATGCGGTAT
TTTCTCCTTACGCATCTGTGCGGTATTTCACACCGCATACGCGGATCTGCGCAGCACCATGGCCTGAAAT
AACCTCTGAAAGAGGAACTTGGTTAGGTACCTTCTGAGGCGGAAAGAACCAGCTGTGGAATGTGTGTCAG
TTAGGGTGTGGAAAGTCCCCAGGCTCCCCAGCAGGCAGAAGTATGCAAAGCATGCATCTCAATTAGTCAG
CAACCAGGTGTGGAAAGTCCCCAGGCTCCCCAGCAGGCAGAAGTATGCAAAGCATGCATCTCAATTAGTC
AGCAACCATAGTCCCGCCCCTAACTCCGCCCATCCCGCCCCTAACTCCGCCCAGTTCCGCCCATTCTCCG
CCCCATGGCTGACTAATTTTTTTTATTTATGCAGAGGCCGAGGCCGCCTCGGCCTCTGAGCTATTCCAGA
AGTAGTGAGGAGGCTTTTTTGGAGGCCTAGGCTTTTGCAAAAAGCTTGATTCTTCTGACACAACAGTCTC
GAACCAAAGGCTGGAGCCACCATGGCTTCCAAGGTGTACGACCCCGAGCAACGCAAACGCATGATCACTG
GGCCTCAGTGGTGGGCTCGCTGCAAGCAAATGAACGTGCTGGACTCCTTCATCAACTACTATGATTCCGA
GAAGCACGCCGAGAACGCCGTGATTTTTCTGCATGGTAACGCTGCCTCCAGCTACCTGTGGAGGCACGTC
GTGCCTCACATCGAGCCCGTGGCTAGATGCATCATCCCTGATCTGATCGGAATGGGTAAGTCCGGCAAGA
GCGGGAATGGCTCATATCGCCTCCTGGATCACTACAAGTACCTCACCGCTTGGTTCGAGCTGCTGAACCT
TCCAAAGAAAATCATCTTTGTGGGCCACGACTGGGGGGCTTGTCTGGCCTTTCACTACTCCTACGAGCAC
CAAGACAAGATCAAGGCCATCGTCCATGCTGAGAGTGTCGTGGACGTGATCGAGTCCTGGGACGAGTGGC
CTGACATCGAGGAGGATATCGCCCTGATCAAGAGCGAAGAGGGCGAGAAAATGGTGCTTGAGAATAACTT
CTTCGTCGAGACCATGCTCCCAAGCAAGATCATGCGGAAACTGGAGCCTGAGGAGTTCGCTGCCTACCTG
GAGCCATTCAAGGAGAAGGGCGAGGTTAGACGGCCTACCCTCTCCTGGCCTCGCGAGATCCCTCTCGTTA
AGGGAGGCAAGCCCGACGTCGTCCAGATTGTCCGCAACTACAACGCCTACCTTCGGGCCAGCGACGATCT
GCCTAAGATGTTCATCGAGTCCGACCCTGGGTTCTTTTCCAACGCTATTGTCGAGGGAGCTAAGAAGTTC
CCTAACACCGAGTTCGTGAAGGTGAAGGGCCTCCACTTCAGCCAGGAGGACGCTCCAGATGAAATGGGTA
AGTACATCAAGAGCTTCGTGGAGCGCGTGCTGAAGAACGAGCAGACCGGTGGTGGGAGCGGAGGTGGCGG
ATCAGGTGGCGGAGGCTCCGGAGGGATTGAACAAGATGGATTGCACGCAGGTTCTCCGGCCGCTTGGGTG
GAGAGGCTATTCGGCTATGACTGGGCACAACAGACAATCGGCTGCTCTGATGCCGCCGTGTTCCGGCTGT
CAGCGCAGGGGCGCCCGGTTCTTTTTGTCAAGACCGACCTGTCCGGTGCCCTGAATGAACTGCAGGACGA
GGCAGCGCGGCTATCGTGGCTGGCCACGACGGGCGTTCCTTGCGCAGCTGTGCTCGACGTTGTCACTGAA
GCGGGAAGGGACTGGCTGCTATTGGGCGAAGTGCCGGGGCAGGATCTCCTGTCATCTCACCTTGCTCCTG
CCGAGAAAGTATCCATCATGGCTGATGCAATGCGGCGGCTGCATACGCTTGATCCGGCTACCTGCCCATT
CGACCACCAAGCGAAACATCGCATCGAGCGAGCACGTACTCGGATGGAAGCCGGTCTTGTCGATCAGGAT
GATCTGGACGAAGAGCATCAGGGGCTCGCGCCAGCCGAACTGTTCGCCAGGCTCAAGGCGCGCATGCCCG
ACGGCGAGGATCTCGTCGTGACCCATGGCGATGCCTGCTTGCCGAATATCATGGTGGAAAATGGCCGCTT
TTCTGGATTCATCGACTGTGGCCGGCTGGGTGTGGCGGACCGCTATCAGGACATAGCGTTGGCTACCCGT
GATATTGCTGAAGAGCTTGGCGGCGAATGGGCTGACCGCTTCCTCGTGCTTTACGGTATCGCCGCTCCCG
ATTCGCAGCGCATCGCCTTCTATCGCCTTCTTGACGAGTTCTTCTGAGCGGGACTCTGGGGTTCGAAATG
ACCGACCAAGCGACGCCCAACCTGCCATCACGATGGCCGCAATAAAATATCTTTATTTTCATTACATCTG
TGTGTTGGTTTTTTGTGTGAATCGATAGCGATAAGGATCCTCTTTGCGCTTGCGTTTTCCCTTGTCCAGA
TAGCCCAGTAGCTGACATTCATCCGGGGTCAGCACCGTTTCTGCGGACTGGCTTTCTACGTAATGGTTTC
TTAGACGTCAGGTGGCACTTTTCGGGGAAATGTGCGCGGAACCCCTATTTGTTTATTTTTCTAAATACAT
TCAAATATGTATCCGCTCATGAGACAATAACCCTGATAAATGCTTCAATAATATTGAAAAAGGAAGAGTA
TGAGTATTCAACATTTCCGTGTCGCCCTTATTCCCTTTTTTGCGGCATTTTGCCTTCCTGTTTTTGCTCA
CCCAGAAACGCTGGTGAAAGTAAAAGATGCTGAAGATCAGTTGGGTGCACGAGTGGGTTACATCGAACTG
GATCTCAACAGCGGTAAGATCCTTGAGAGTTTTCGCCCCGAAGAACGTTTTCCAATGATGAGCACTTTCA
AAGTTCTGCTATGTGGCGCGGTATTATCCCGTATTGACGCCGGGCAAGAGCAACTCGGTCGCCGCATACA
CTATTCTCAGAATGACTTGGTTGAGTACTCACCAGTCACAGAAAAGCATCTTACGGATGGCATGACAGTA
AGAGAATTATGCAGTGCTGCCATAACCATGAGTGATAACACTGCGGCCAACTTACTTCTGACAACTATCG
GAGGACCGAAGGAGCTAACCGCTTTTTTGCACAACATGGGGGATCATGTAACTCGCCTTGATCGTTGGGA
ACCGGAGCTGAATGAAGCCATACCAAACGACGAGCGTGACACCACGATGCCTGTAGCAATGGCAACAACG
TTGCGCAAACTATTAACTGGCGAACTACTTACTCTAGCTTCCCGGCAACAATTAATAGACTGGATGGAGG
CGGATAAAGTTGCAGGACCACTTCTGCGCTCGGCCCTTCCGGCTGGCTGGTTTATTGCTGATAAATCTGG
AGCCGGTGAGCGTGGGTCTCGCGGTATCATTGCAGCACTGGGGCCAGATGGTAAGCCCTCCCGTATCGTA
GTTATCTACACGACGGGGAGTCAGGCAACTATGGATGAACGAAATAGACAGATCGCTGAGATAGGTGCCT
CACTGATTAAGCATTGGTAATTCGAAATGACCGACCAAGCGACGCCCAACCGGTATCAGCTCACTCAAAG
GCGGTAATACGGTTATCCACAGAATCAGGGGATAACGCAGGAAAGAACATGTGAGCAAAAGGCCAGCAAA
AGGCCAGGAACCGTAAAAAGGCCGCGTTGCTGGCGTTTTTCCATAGGCTCCGCCCCCCTGACGAGCATCA
CAAAAATCGACGCTCAAGTCAGAGGTGGCGAAACCCGACAGGACTATAAAGATACCAGGCGTTTCCCCCT
GGAAGCTCCCTCGTGCGCTCTCCTGTTCCGACCCTGCCGCTTACCGGATACCTGTCCGCCTTTCTCCCTT
CGGGAAGCGTGGCGCTTTCTCATAGCTCACGCTGTAGGTATCTCAGTTCGGTGTAGGTCGTTCGCTCCAA
GCTGGGCTGTGTGCACGAACCCCCCGTTCAGCCCGACCGCTGCGCCTTATCCGGTAACTATCGTCTTGAG
TCCAACCCGGTAAGACACGACTTATCGCCACTGGCAGCAGCCACTGGTAACAGGATTAGCAGAGCGAGGT
ATGTAGGCGGTGCTACAGAGTTCTTGAAGTGGTGGCCTAACTACGGCTACACTAGAAGGACAGTATTTGG
TATCTGCGCTCTGCTGAAGCCAGTTACCTTCGGAAAAAGAGTTGGTAGCTCTTGATCCGGCAAACAAACC
ACCGCTGGTAGCGGTGGTTTTTTTGTTTGCAAGCAGCAGATTACGCGCAGAAAAAAAGGATTTCAAGAAG
ATCCTTTGATCTTTTCTACGGGGTCTGACGCTCAGTGGAACGAAAACTCACGTTAAGGGATTTTGGTCAT
GAGATTATCAAAAAGGATCTTCACCTAGATCCTTTTATAGTCCGGAAATACAGGAACGCACGCTGGATGG
CCCTTCGCTGGGATGGTGAAACCATGAAAAATGGCAGCTTCAGTGGATTAAGTGGGGGTAATGTGGCCTG
TACCCTCTGGTTGCATAGGTATTCATACGGTTAAAATTTATCAGGCGCGATTGCGGCAGTTTTTCGGGTG
GTTTGTTGCCATTTTTACCTGTCTGCTGCCGTGATCGCGCTGAACGCGTTTTAGCGGTGCGTACAATTAA
GGGATTATGGTAAATCCACTTACTGTCTGCCCTCGTAGCCATCGAGATAAACCGCAGTACTCCGGCCACG
ATGCGTCCGGCGTAGAGGATCGAGATCTACCGGGTAGGGGAGGCGCTTTTCCCAAGGCAGTCTGGAGCAT
GCGCTTTAGCAGCCCCGCTGGGCACTTGGCGCTACACAAGTGGCCTCTGGCCTCGCACACATTCCACATC
CACCGGTAGGCGCCAACCGGCTCC
